Addgene plasmid #14669: pRc/RSV Flag MKK3(ala)
Depositing lab: Roger Davis. Depositing organization: University of Massachusetts, Worcester. Publication: MKK3- and MKK6-regulated gene expression is mediated by the p38 mitogen-activated protein kinase signal transduction pathway. Raingeaud J, Whitmarsh AJ, Barrett T, Derijard B, Davis RJ. Mol Cell Biol. 1996 Mar . 16(3):1247-55. PubMed 8622669.
Backbone
  Vector backbone: pRc/RSV
  Backbone size w/o insert (bp): 5224
  Vector type: Mammalian Expression
Growth in bacteria
  Bacterial resistance: Ampicillin, 100 μg/mL
  Growth temperature: 37°C
  Growth strain: DH5alpha
  Copy number: High Copy
Gene/Insert
  Gene/Insert name: MKK3(ala) (alt name: MKK3)
  Species: H. sapiens (human)
  Insert size (bp): 1005
  Mutation: Ser-189Ala Thr-193Ala
  Entrez Gene: MAP2K3 (a.k.a. MAPKK3, MEK3, MKK3, PRKMK3, SAPKK-2, SAPKK2)
  Tag / fusion protein: Flag (N terminal on insert)
  Cloning method: Restriction Enzyme; 5′ cloning site Hind III (not destroyed); 3′ cloning site Spe1 (not destroyed)
  Sequencing primers: 5′ pREP-fwd (GCTCGATACAATAAACGCC ); 3′ BGH-rev
Terms and licenses: Academic/Nonprofit Terms; Industry Terms: Not Available to Industry
How to cite: pRc/RSV Flag MKK3(ala) was a gift from Roger Davis (Addgene plasmid # 14669 ; http://n2t.net/addgene:14669 ; RRID:Addgene_14669)
