[The description below was written by a language model from this plasmid's Addgene catalogue record and the feature table of its GenBank file.]
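Description:
pRc/RSV Flag MKK3(ala) is a mammalian expression plasmid built on the pRc/RSV backbone (about 5.2 kb without insert). It is maintained in E. coli as a high-copy plasmid under ampicillin selection. The record does not list the backbone's regulatory elements. However, the vector name and the sequencing primers, one reading forward from the promoter region and a BGH reverse primer, fit the usual pRc/RSV layout. In that layout a Rous sarcoma virus LTR promoter drives the insert and a bovine growth hormone polyadenylation signal follows it. No mammalian selection marker is stated.

The insert is a roughly 1 kb human MAP2K3 (MKK3) coding sequence, cloned between HindIII and SpeI sites that both remain intact, with a Flag epitope fused to the N terminus for detection or immunoprecipitation. It carries two substitutions, Ser-189 to Ala and Thr-193 to Ala. These residues are the activating phosphorylation sites in the kinase's activation loop, so replacing them with alanine yields a form that upstream kinases cannot switch on. Mutants of this kind are generally used as inactive or interfering controls. MKK3 is a MAP kinase kinase that acts on p38, and the associated publication concerns MKK3- and MKK6-regulated gene expression mediated by the p38 pathway. The plasmid therefore suits transfection experiments that compare non-activatable MKK3 with wild-type or activated forms.

The sequence record held for this plasmid is a 677 bp partial read with no annotated features, so it neither confirms nor adds to the catalogue description of the backbone and insert.
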