LOCUS       Exported 677 bp ds-DNA linear SYN 24-MAY-2021
DEFINITION  synthetic linear DNA
ACCESSION   .
VERSION     .
KEYWORDS    pRc/RSV Flag MKK3(ala)
SOURCE      synthetic DNA construct
  ORGANISM  synthetic DNA construct
REFERENCE   1 (bases 1 to 677)
  AUTHORS   Raingeaud J, Whitmarsh AJ, Barrett T, Derijard B, Davis RJ
  TITLE     MKK3- and MKK6-regulated gene expression is mediated by the p38
            mitogen-activated protein kinase signal transduction pathway.
  JOURNAL   Mol Cell Biol. 1996 Mar . 16(3):1247-55.
  PUBMED    8622669
REFERENCE   2 (bases 1 to 677)
  AUTHORS   .
  TITLE     Direct Submission
  JOURNAL   Exported May 24, 2021 from SnapGene Server 1.1.58
            http://www.snapgene.com
FEATURES             Location/Qualifiers
     source          1..677
                     /organism="synthetic DNA construct"
                     /mol_type="other DNA"
ORIGIN
        1 gctcgagcgg ccgccagtgt gatggatatc tgcagaattc cagcacactg gcggcagtta
       61 ctagtcccag cccctatgag tcttctccca ggatcttctt cacgaaggca gcaatgtccg
      121 tcttcttggt tttgtgcaag gtgaagaagg ggtgctccat cagctccagg tagctcatac
      181 gctctgcggg gttcttcctc aggcactgag cagtgaagtc cacaaactcg ggggagaaac
      241 ggtcggctgg gagctggggg gacggctcct ccaccacctg cttcagctgc tggaacgggg
      301 tcccccagga ctcgtaaggg aaccgcagga tggccatctc aatcatggtg atgcccaggc
      361 tccagacgtc ggacttgaca ttgtagccct tctggttcag ctctgggttg atcctctcag
      421 gggccatgta gggcttgcag ccggcatcca tcgccttggc cacagcgtcc accaagtagc
      481 cactgatgcc aaagtcacac atcttcacat ggccctcctt gttgataagg acattggagg
      541 gcttcacatc tctgtggatc accgacagct tgctgtgcag atgctccagg gcccgcacga
      601 tagacacagc aatctcccca aggatgtcct ctggaattgt catgttttta tccagcacct
      661 tccggtagaa cttgtcc
//
