>Addgene plasmid #14669 | pRc/RSV Flag MKK3(ala) | addgene partial sequence | sequence record 38827 | pREP-Fwd
GTGCACCTCCAGCTTCGGCAGCCAACATGGACTATAAGGACGATGACGACAAATCCAAGCCACCCGCACC
CAACCCCACACCCCCCCGGAACCTGGACTCCCGGACCTTCATCACCATTGGAGACAGAAACTTTGAGGTG
GAGGCTGATGACTTGGTGACCATCTCAGAACTGGGCCGTGGAGCCTATGGGGTGGTAGAGAAGGTGCGGC
ACGCCCAGAGCGGCACCATCATGGCCGTGAAGCGGATCCGGGCCACCGTGAACTCACAGGAGCAGAAGCG
GCTGCTCATGGACCTGGACATCAACATGCGCACGGTCGACTGTTTCTACACTGTCACCTTCTACGGGGCA
CTATTCAGAGAGGGAGACGTGTGGATCTGCATGGAGCTCATGGACACATCCTTGGACAAGTTCTACCGGA
AGGTGCTGGATAAAAACATGACAATTCCAGAGGACATCCTTGGGGAGATTGCTGTGTCTATCGTGCGGGC
CCTGGAGCATCTGCACAGCAAGCTGTCGGTGATCCACAGAGATGTGAAGCCCTCCAATGTCCTTATCAAC
AAGGAGGGCCATGTGAAGATGTGTGACTTTGGCATCAGTGGCTACTTGGTGGACGCTGTGGCCAAGGCGA
TGGATGCCGGCTGCAAGCCCTACATGGCCCCTGAGAGGATCAACCCAGAGCTGAACCAGAAGGGCTACAA
TGTCAAGTCCGACGTCTGGAGCCTGGGCATCACCATGATTGAGATGGCCATCCTGCGGTTCCCTTACGAG
TCCTGGGGGACCCCGTTCCAGCAGCTGAAGCAGGTGGTGGAGGAGCCGTCCCCCC
